Addgene plasmid #199358: pTS105 pHAGE2 CMVtetO2 MCS-TEV-22xGS-GFP
Purpose: (Empty Backbone) Lentiviral transfer plasmid for doxycycline inducible expression of a C-terminally TEV-GFP-tagged protein in mammalian cells.
Depositing lab: Rebecca Voorhees. Depositing organization: California Institute of Technology. Publication: A nanobody-based strategy for rapid and scalable purification of human protein complexes. Stevens TA, Tomaleri GP, Hazu M, Wei S, Nguyen VN, DeKalb C, Voorhees RM, Pleiner T. Nat Protoc. 2024 Jan;19(1):127-158. doi: 10.1038/s41596-023-00904-w. Epub 2023 Nov 16. PubMed 37974029.
Backbone
  Vector backbone: pHAGE2
  Backbone size (bp): 7375
  Vector type: Mammalian Expression, Lentiviral
  Tag / fusion protein: TEV-EGFP (C terminal on insert)
Growth in bacteria
  Bacterial resistance: Ampicillin, 100 μg/mL
  Growth temperature: 37°C
  Growth strain: NEB Stable
  Copy number: High Copy
Gene/Insert
  Gene/Insert name: None
  Mutation: WT
  Tag / fusion protein: TEV-EGFP (C terminal on insert)
Terms and licenses: Academic/Nonprofit Terms; Industry Terms: Not Available to Industry
Depositor comments: Please visit https://www.biorxiv.org/content/10.1101/2023.03.09.531980v1 for bioRxiv preprint.
How to cite: pTS105 pHAGE2 CMVtetO2 MCS-TEV-22xGS-GFP was a gift from Rebecca Voorhees (Addgene plasmid # 199358 ; http://n2t.net/addgene:199358 ; RRID:Addgene_199358)
