[The description below was written by a language model from this plasmid's Addgene catalogue record and pLannotate feature annotations shown in this document.]
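Description:
pTS105 pHAGE2 CMVtetO2 MCS-TEV-22xGS-GFP is an empty lentiviral transfer plasmid of 7,375 bp, built on the pHAGE2 backbone and intended for doxycycline-inducible expression of a C-terminally GFP-tagged protein in mammalian cells. It is propagated in E. coli through a high-copy ColE1/pUC-type origin and selected with ampicillin via the bla gene; a recombination-deficient strain is the recorded host, as is common for plasmids carrying repeated LTR sequences. The viral portion contains HIV-1 LTR sequences flanking the packaging signal Ψ, a gag fragment, the Rev response element for Rev-dependent nuclear export of the genomic RNA, and the cPPT/CTS element that aids nuclear import. A WPRE sits downstream of the reporter to boost transcript stability and expression. Short nef, rev, lacI, lac promoter and SV40 fragments in the annotation are backbone remnants rather than functional payload.

The expression cassette uses the CMV enhancer and promoter followed by two tet operator sites, which the annotation software picks up as small tetO-containing promoter fragments. In this CMVtetO2 arrangement, Tet repressor supplied by the host cell line binds the operators and blocks transcription until doxycycline releases it. No repressor is annotated on the plasmid itself. Downstream, as indicated by the name, lies a multiple cloning site followed by a TEV protease cleavage site, a long glycine-serine linker and EGFP; only the EGFP coding sequence is annotated in the feature table. No mammalian selection marker is annotated. A gene cloned in frame yields a fusion whose GFP serves both as a fluorescence readout and as an affinity handle. The associated publication describes nanobody-based purification of human protein complexes, and the TEV site would allow the tag to be cleaved off.
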