Features (pLannotate 1.2.2; 26 found; start..end, strand, type, name):
      1..330     +  CDS            nef (fragment): NEF_HV1BR - Experimental evidence at protein level: Swiss-Prot protein existence level 1. Extracellular Nef protein targets CD4(+) T-lymphocytes for apoptosis by interacting with CXCR4 surface receptors (PubMed:14990729). From Human immunodeficiency virus type 1 group M subtype B (isolate BRU/LAI) (HIV-1).
    378..635     +  LTR            5' LTR (truncated): truncated 5' long terminal repeat (LTR) from HIV-1
    682..807     +  misc_feature   HIV-1 Ψ: packaging signal of human immunodeficiency virus type 1
    791..1129    +  CDS            HIV-1 gag (fragment): gag protein from human immunodeficiency virus 1; gag
   1304..1537    +  misc_feature   RRE: The Rev response element (RRE) of HIV-1 allows for Rev-dependent mRNA export from the nucleus to the cytoplasm.
   1914..2014    +  CDS            Rev (fragment): human immunodeficiency virus 1 (HIV-1) Rev protein; rev; enhances nuclear export of unspliced and incompletely spliced viral mRNAs
   2059..2176    +  misc_feature   cPPT/CTS: central polypurine tract and central termination sequence of HIV-1
   2220..2599    +  enhancer       CMV enhancer: human cytomegalovirus immediate early enhancer
   2600..2803    +  promoter       CMV promoter: human cytomegalovirus (CMV) immediate early promoter
   2805..2824    +  promoter       PLtetO-1 promoter (fragment): modified phage lambda PL promoter with tet operator sites (Lutz and Bujard, 1997)
   2826..2845    +  promoter       PLtetO-1 promoter (fragment): modified phage lambda PL promoter with tet operator sites (Lutz and Bujard, 1997)
   2853..2886    +  promoter       TRE3GV promoter (fragment): 3rd-generation Tet-responsive promoter that can be activated by binding of Tet-On® 3G, optimized for retroviral and lentiviral vectors
   3121..3804    +  CDS            (3-F)Tyr-EGFP: (3-F)Tyr-EGFP is a basic (constitutively fluorescent) green fluorescent protein published in 2004, derived from Aequorea victoria.
   3818..4406    +  misc_feature   WPRE: woodchuck hepatitis virus posttranscriptional regulatory element
   4401..4511    +  CDS            nef (fragment): NEF_SIVS4 - Experimental evidence at protein level: Swiss-Prot protein existence level 1. Interferes with TCR signaling from the cell membrane. Interacts with CD247/TCRZ (TCR zeta chain) and exert potent down- regulation of cell surface TCR/CD3 complexes. From Simian immunodeficiency virus (isolate F236/smH4) (SIV-sm) (Simian immunodeficiency virus sooty mangabey monkey).
   4554..4734    +  LTR            5' LTR (truncated): truncated 5' long terminal repeat (LTR) from HIV-1
   4867..4971    +  promoter       AmpR promoter: bla
   4972..5832    +  CDS            AmpR: β-lactamase; bla; confers resistance to ampicillin, carbenicillin, and related antibiotics
   6003..6591    +  rep_origin     ori: high-copy-number ColE1/pMB1/pBR322/pUC origin of replication
   6774..6828    +  CDS            lacI (fragment): lac repressor; lacI; The lac repressor binds to the lac operator to inhibit transcription in E. coli. This inhibition can be relieved by adding lactose or isopropyl-β-D-thiogalactopyranoside (IPTG).
   6834..6927    +  rep_origin     SV40 ori (fragment): SV40 origin of replication
   6952..6989    +  CDS            lacI (fragment): lac repressor; lacI; The lac repressor binds to the lac operator to inhibit transcription in E. coli. This inhibition can be relieved by adding lactose or isopropyl-β-D-thiogalactopyranoside (IPTG).
   7002..7023    +  protein_bind   CAP binding site: CAP binding activates transcription in the presence of cAMP. E. coli catabolite activator protein
   7038..7068    +  promoter       lac promoter: promoter for the E. coli lac operon
   7076..7092    +  protein_bind   lac operator: The lac repressor binds to the lac operator to inhibit transcription in E. coli. This inhibition can be relieved by adding lactose or isopropyl-β-D-thiogalactopyranoside (IPTG). lac repressor encoded by lacI
   7126..7209    +  polyA_signal   SV40 poly(A) signal (fragment): SV40 polyadenylation signal
>Addgene plasmid #199358 | pTS105 pHAGE2 CMVtetO2 MCS-TEV-22xGS-GFP | addgene full sequence | sequence record 389909 | Addgene NGS Result
TTGGAAGGGCTAATTCACTCCCAAAGAAGACAAGATATCCTTGATCTGTGGATCTACCACACACAAGGCT
ACTTCCCTGATTAGCAGAACTACACACCAGGGCCAGGGGTCAGATATCCACTGACCTTTGGATGGTGCTA
CAAGCTAGTACCAGTTGAGCCAGATAAGGTAGAAGAGGCCAATAAAGGAGAGAACACCAGCTTGTTACAC
CCTGTGAGCCTGCATGGGATGGATGACCCGGAGAGAGAAGTGTTAGAGTGGAGGTTTGACAGCCGCCTAG
CATTTCATCACGTGGCCCGAGAGCTGCATCCGGAGTACTTCAAGAACTGCTGATATCGAGCTTGCTACAA
GGGACTTTCCGCTGGGGACTTTCCAGGGAGGCGTGGCCTGGGCGGGACTGGGGAGTGGCGAGCCCTCAGA
TCCTGCATATAAGCAGCTGCTTTTTGCCTGTACTGGGTCTCTCTGGTTAGACCAGATCTGAGCCTGGGAG
CTCTCTGGCTAACTAGGGAACCCACTGCTTAAGCCTCAATAAAGCTTGCCTTGAGTGCTTCAAGTAGTGT
GTGCCCGTCTGTTGTGTGACTCTGGTAACTAGAGATCCCTCAGACCCTTTTAGTCAGTGTGGAAAATCTC
TAGCAGTGGCGCCCGAACAGGGACTTGAAAGCGAAAGGGAAACCAGAGGAGCTCTCTCGACGCAGGACTC
GGCTTGCTGAAGCGCGCACGGCAAGAGGCGAGGGGCGGCGACTGGTGAGTACGCCAAAAATTTTGACTAG
CGGAGGCTAGAAGGAGAGAGATGGGTGCGAGAGCGTCAGTATTAAGCGGGGGAGAATTAGATCGCGATGG
GAAAAAATTCGGTTAAGGCCAGGGGGAAAGAAAAAATATAAATTAAAACATATAGTATGGGCAAGCAGGG
AGCTAGAACGATTCGCAGTTAATCCTGGCCTGTTAGAAACATCAGAAGGCTGTAGACAAATACTGGGACA
GCTACAACCATCCCTTCAGACAGGATCAGAAGAACTTAGATCATTATATAATACAGTAGCAACCCTCTAT
TGTGTGCATCAAAGGATAGAGATAAAAGACACCAAGGAAGCTTTAGACAAGATAGAGGAAGAGCAAAACA
AAAGTAAGACCACCGCACAGCAAGCGGCCGGCCGCTGATCTTCAGACCTGGAGGAGGAGATATGAGGGAC
AATTGGAGAAGTGAATTATATAAATATAAAGTAGTAAAAATTGAACCATTAGGAGTAGCACCCACCAAGG
CAAAGAGAAGAGTGGTGCAGAGAGAAAAAAGAGCAGTGGGAATAGGAGCTTTGTTCCTTGGGTTCTTGGG
AGCAGCAGGAAGCACTATGGGCGCAGCGTCAATGACGCTGACGGTACAGGCCAGACAATTATTGTCTGGT
ATAGTGCAGCAGCAGAACAATTTGCTGAGGGCTATTGAGGCGCAACAGCATCTGTTGCAACTCACAGTCT
GGGGCATCAAGCAGCTCCAGGCAAGAATCCTGGCTGTGGAAAGATACCTAAAGGATCAACAGCTCCTGGG
GATTTGGGGTTGCTCTGGAAAACTCATTTGCACCACTGCTGTGCCTTGGAATGCTAGTTGGAGTAATAAA
TCTCTGGAACAGATTTGGAATCACACGACCTGGATGGAGTGGGACAGAGAAATTAACAATTACACAAGCT
TAATACACTCCTTAATTGAAGAATCGCAAAACCAGCAAGAAAAGAATGAACAAGAATTATTGGAATTAGA
TAAATGGGCAAGTTTGTGGAATTGGTTTAACATAACAAATTGGCTGTGGTATATAAAATTATTCATAATG
ATAGTAGGAGGCTTGGTAGGTTTAAGAATAGTTTTTGCTGTACTTTCTATAGTGAATAGAGTTAGGCAGG
GATATTCACCATTATCGTTTCAGACCCACCTCCCAACCCCGAGGGGACCCGACAGGCCCGAAGGAATAGA
AGAAGAAGGTGGAGAGAGAGACAGAGACAGATCCATTCGATTAGTGAACGGATCTCGACGGTATCGCCGA
ATTCACAAATGGCAGTATTCATCCACAATTTTAAAAGAAAAGGGGGGATTGGGGGGTACAGTGCAGGGGA
AAGAATAGTAGACATAATAGCAACAGACATACAAACTAAAGAATTACAAAAACAAATTACAAAAATTCAA
AATTTTCGGGTTTATTACAGGGACAGCAGAGATCCAGTTTGGACGCGTTGACATTGATTATTGACTAGTT
ATTAATAGTAATCAATTACGGGGTCATTAGTTCATAGCCCATATATGGAGTTCCGCGTTACATAACTTAC
GGTAAATGGCCCGCCTGGCTGACCGCCCAACGACCCCCGCCCATTGACGTCAATAATGACGTATGTTCCC
ATAGTAACGCCAATAGGGACTTTCCATTGACGTCAATGGGTGGAGTATTTACGGTAAACTGCCCACTTGG
CAGTACATCAAGTGTATCATATGCCAAGTACGCCCCCTATTGACGTCAATGACGGTAAATGGCCCGCCTG
GCATTATGCCCAGTACATGACCTTATGGGACTTTCCTACTTGGCAGTACATCTACGTATTAGTCATCGCT
ATTACCATGGTGATGCGGTTTTGGCAGTACATCAATGGGCGTGGATAGCGGTTTGACTCACGGGGATTTC
CAAGTCTCCACCCCATTGACGTCAATGGGAGTTTGTTTTGGCACCAAAATCAACGGGACTTTCCAAAATG
TCGTAACAACTCCGCCCCATTGACGCAAATGGGCGGTAGGCGTGTACGGTGGGAGGTCTATATAAGCAGA
GCTCTCCCTATCAGTGATAGAGATCTCCCTATCAGTGATAGAGATCGTCGACGAGCTCGTTTAGTGAACC
GTCAGATCGCCTGGAGACGCCATCCACGCTGTTTTGACCTCCATAGAAGACACCGGGACCGATCCAGCCT
CCGGCTAGAGCGGCCGCCATGGGATCCGGTTCTGCTAGCGGTTCAGGTTCTACCGGTGGATCATCTAGAA
CTAGCGGTAGCGAGAATTTGTATTTTCAGGGTGGATCTGGATCTGGAAGTGGATCTGGATCAGGAAGTGG
TTCTGGATCAGGTAGTGGTTCTGGTAGTGGATCAATGGTGTCTAAAGGTGAAGAACTTTTTACGGGTGTC
GTCCCCATCCTGGTTGAATTGGACGGAGACGTGAATGGCCATAAATTTTCAGTGAGCGGTGAAGGAGAGG
GAGACGCCACTTACGGTAAACTTACCTTGAAATTTATCTGCACTACCGGGAAACTGCCCGTACCCTGGCC
GACGCTCGTAACAACGCTTACCTACGGCGTGCAATGTTTTAGCAGATACCCAGACCATATGAAGCAGCAC
GATTTTTTCAAGAGTGCAATGCCTGAGGGGTACGTACAGGAAAGGACGATCTTTTTCAAAGACGATGGTA
ATTATAAAACGCGGGCTGAGGTTAAATTTGAAGGAGACACGCTCGTGAATCGAATAGAGCTGAAGGGAAT
CGACTTCAAGGAAGACGGTAACATCCTGGGCCATAAACTCGAATATAATTACAATTCACACAACGTCTAT
ATCATGGCAGATAAACAGAAGAATGGCATCAAAGTCAATTTTAAGATCCGGCATAATATCGAGGACGGAT
CAGTACAGCTTGCCGACCATTACCAACAGAATACACCGATAGGAGACGGTCCCGTCCTCTTGCCAGATAA
TCACTATTTGAGCACACAATCCGCTCTTTCTAAAGATCCGAATGAAAAGCGCGATCATATGGTCTTGAAA
GAGTTCGTCACTGCCGCCGGCATAACCTAACTCGAGTAATCAACCTCTGGATTACAAAATTTGTGAAAGA
TTGACTGGTATTCTTAACTATGTTGCTCCTTTTACGCTATGTGGATACGCTGCTTTAATGCCTTTGTATC
ATGCTATTGCTTCCCGTATGGCTTTCATTTTCTCCTCCTTGTATAAATCCTGGTTGCTGTCTCTTTATGA
GGAGTTGTGGCCCGTTGTCAGGCAACGTGGCGTGGTGTGCACTGTGTTTGCTGACGCAACCCCCACTGGT
TGGGGCATTGCCACCACCTGTCAGCTCCTTTCCGGGACTTTCGCTTTCCCCCTCCCTATTGCCACGGCGG
AACTCATCGCCGCCTGCCTTGCCCGCTGCTGGACAGGGGCTCGGCTGTTGGGCACTGACAATTCCGTGGT
GTTGTTGGGGAAATCATCGTCCTTTCCTTGGCTGCTCGCCTGTGTTGCCACCTGGATTCTGCGCGGGACG
TCCTTCTGCTACGTCCCTTCGGCCCTCAATCCAGCGGACCTTCCTTCCCGCGGCCTGCTGCCGGCTCTGC
GGCCTCTTCCGCGTCTTCGCCTTCGCCCTCAGACGAGTCGGATCTCCCTTTGGGCCGCCTCCCCGCCTGG
TACCTTTAAGACCAATGACTTACAAGGCAGCTGTAGATCTTAGCCACTTTTTAAAAGAAAAGGGGGGACT
GGAAGGGCTAATTCACTCCCAACGAAGACAAGATCACCTGCAGGACAGGCGCGCCCTGCTTTTTGCTTGT
ACTGGGTCTCTCTGGTTAGACCAGATCTGAGCCTGGGAGCTCTCTGGCTAACTAGGGAACCCACTGCTTA
AGCCTCAATAAAGCTTGCCTTGAGTGCTTCAAGTAGTGTGTGCCCGTCTGTTGTGTGACTCTGGTAACTA
GAGATCCCTCAGACCCTTTTAGTCAGTGTGGAAAATCTCTAGCACCCGGGCGATTAAGGAAAGGGCTAGA
TCATTCTTGAAGACGAAAGGGCCTCGTGATACGCCTATTTTTATAGGTTAATGTCATGATAATAATGGTT
TCTTAGACGTCAGGTGGCACTTTTCGGGGAAATGTGCGCGGAACCCCTATTTGTTTATTTTTCTAAATAC
ATTCAAATATGTATCCGCTCATGAGACAATAACCCTGATAAATGCTTCAATAATATTGAAAAAGGAAGAG
TATGAGTATTCAACATTTCCGTGTCGCCCTTATTCCCTTTTTTGCGGCATTTTGCCTTCCTGTTTTTGCT
CACCCAGAAACGCTGGTGAAAGTAAAAGATGCTGAAGATCAGTTGGGTGCACGAGTGGGTTACATCGAAC
TGGATCTCAACAGCGGTAAGATCCTTGAGAGTTTTCGCCCCGAAGAACGTTTTCCAATGATGAGCACTTT
TAAAGTTCTGCTATGTGGCGCGGTATTATCCCGTGTTGACGCCGGGCAAGAGCAACTCGGTCGCCGCATA
CACTATTCTCAGAATGACTTGGTTGAGTACTCACCAGTCACAGAAAAGCATCTTACGGATGGCATGACAG
TAAGAGAATTATGCAGTGCTGCCATAACCATGAGTGATAACACTGCGGCCAACTTACTTCTGACAACGAT
CGGAGGACCGAAGGAGCTAACCGCTTTTTTGCACAACATGGGGGATCATGTAACTCGCCTTGATCGTTGG
GAACCGGAGCTGAATGAAGCCATACCAAACGACGAGCGTGACACCACGATGCCTGTAGCAATGGCAACAA
CGTTGCGCAAACTATTAACTGGCGAACTACTTACTCTAGCTTCCCGGCAACAATTAATAGACTGGATGGA
GGCGGATAAAGTTGCAGGACCACTTCTGCGCTCGGCCCTTCCGGCTGGCTGGTTTATTGCTGATAAATCT
GGAGCCGGTGAGCGTGGGTCTCGCGGTATCATTGCAGCACTGGGGCCAGATGGTAAGCCCTCCCGTATCG
TAGTTATCTACACGACGGGGAGTCAGGCAACTATGGATGAACGAAATAGACAGATCGCTGAGATAGGTGC
CTCACTGATTAAGCATTGGTAACTGTCAGACCAAGTTTACTCATATATACTTTAGATTGATTTAAAACTT
CATTTTTAATTTAAAAGGATCTAGGTGAAGATCCTTTTTGATAATCTCATGACCAAAATCCCTTAACGTG
AGTTTTCGTTCCACTGAGCGTCAGACCCCGTAGAAAAGATCAAAGGATCTTCTTGAGATCCTTTTTTTCT
GCGCGTAATCTGCTGCTTGCAAACAAAAAAACCACCGCTACCAGCGGTGGTTTGTTTGCCGGATCAAGAG
CTACCAACTCTTTTTCCGAAGGTAACTGGCTTCAGCAGAGCGCAGATACCAAATACTGTTCTTCTAGTGT
AGCCGTAGTTAGGCCACCACTTCAAGAACTCTGTAGCACCGCCTACATACCTCGCTCTGCTAATCCTGTT
ACCAGTGGCTGCTGCCAGTGGCGATAAGTCGTGTCTTACCGGGTTGGACTCAAGACGATAGTTACCGGAT
AAGGCGCAGCGGTCGGGCTGAACGGGGGGTTCGTGCACACAGCCCAGCTTGGAGCGAACGACCTACACCG
AACTGAGATACCTACAGCGTGAGCTATGAGAAAGCGCCACGCTTCCCGAAGGGAGAAAGGCGGACAGGTA
TCCGGTAAGCGGCAGGGTCGGAACAGGAGAGCGCACGAGGGAGCTTCCAGGGGGAAACGCCTGGTATCTT
TATAGTCCTGTCGGGTTTCGCCACCTCTGACTTGAGCGTCGATTTTTGTGATGCTCGTCAGGGGGGCGGA
GCCTATGGAAAAACGCCAGCAACGCGGCCTTTTTACGGTTCCTGGCCTTTTGCTGGCCTTTTGCTCACAT
GTTCTTTCCTGCGTTATCCCCTGATTCTGTGGATAACCGTATTACCGCCTTTGAGTGAGCTGATACCGCT
CGCCGCAGCCGAACGACCGAGCGCAGCGAGTCAGTGAGCGAGGAAGCGGAAGAGCGCCCAATACGCAAAC
CGCCTCTCCCCGCGCGTTGGCCGATTCATTAATGCAGCAAGCTCATGGCTGACTAATTTTTTTTATTTAT
GCAGAGGCCGAGGCCGCCTCGGCCTCTGAGCTATTCCAGAAGTAGTGAGGAGGCTTTTTTGGAGGCCTAG
GCTTTTGCAAAAAGCTCCCCGTGGCACGACAGGTTTCCCGACTGGAAAGCGGGCAGTGAGCGCAACGCAA
TTAATGTGAGTTAGCTCACTCATTAGGCACCCCAGGCTTTACACTTTATGCTTCCGGCTCGTATGTTGTG
TGGAATTGTGAGCGGATAACAATTTCACACAGGAAACAGCTATGACATGATTACGAATTTCACAAATAAA
GCATTTTTTTCACTGCATTCTAGTTGTGGTTTGTCCAAACTCATCAATGTATCTTATCATGTCTGGATCA
ACTGGATAACTCAAGCTAACCAAAATCATCCCAAACTTCCCACCCCATACCCTATTACCACTGCCAATTA
CCTGTGGTTTCATTTACTCTAAACCTGTGATTCCTCTGAATTATTTTCATTTTAAAGAAATTGTATTTGT
TAAATATGTACTACAAACTTAGTAG
